Addgene plasmid #180759: pcDNA3.1-α-COPI-WD40-Arg57Ala
Purpose: Mammalian expression plasmid for Schizosaccharomyces pombe α-COPI-WD40 mutant Arg57Ala (residues 1-327)
Depositing lab: Syed Saif Hasan. Depositing organization: University of Maryland, Baltimore. Publication: An extended motif in the SARS-CoV-2 spike modulates binding and release of host coatomer in retrograde trafficking. Dey D, Singh S, Khan S, Martin M, Schnicker NJ, Gakhar L, Pierce BG, Hasan SS. Commun Biol. 2022 Feb 8;5(1):115. doi: 10.1038/s42003-022-03063-y. PubMed 35136165.
Backbone
  Vector backbone: pcDNA3.1
  Vector type: Mammalian Expression
  Selectable markers: Neomycin (select with G418)
Growth in bacteria
  Bacterial resistance: Ampicillin, 100 μg/mL
  Growth temperature: 37°C
  Growth strain: DH5alpha
  Copy number: Unknown
Gene/Insert
  Gene/Insert name: α-COPI-WD40-Arg57Ala
  Species: Schizosaccharomyces pombe
  Mutation: Encodes residues 1-327; mutations: Arg57Ala, Leu181Lys, Leu185Lys, Ile192Lys, Leu196Lys and Phe197Lys
  GenBank ID: NM_001021186
  Promoter: CMV
  Tag / fusion protein: C-terminal strep tag (C terminal on insert)
  Cloning method: Ligation Independent Cloning
  Sequencing primers: 5′ CMV forward; 3′ SV40 reverse
Terms and licenses: Academic/Nonprofit Terms; Industry Terms: Not Available to Industry
How to cite: pcDNA3.1-α-COPI-WD40-Arg57Ala was a gift from Syed Saif Hasan (Addgene plasmid # 180759 ; http://n2t.net/addgene:180759 ; RRID:Addgene_180759)
