[The description below was written by a language model from this plasmid's Addgene catalogue record and pLannotate feature annotations shown in this document.]
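Description:
pcDNA3.1-α-COPI-WD40-Arg57Ala is a mammalian expression plasmid of about 6.4 kb built on the pcDNA3.1 backbone. It is propagated in E. coli through a high-copy ColE1/pUC-type origin with β-lactamase (AmpR) conferring ampicillin resistance, and it also carries an f1 phage origin. For selection in mammalian cells, an SV40 enhancer/early promoter drives the neomycin phosphotransferase gene, terminated by an SV40 polyadenylation signal, which allows G418 selection of stable transfectants. The automated annotation also flags several short fragments (bom, lac promoter/operator, lacI, ble and a truncated HIV-1 LTR match). These appear to be backbone remnants or partial sequence matches rather than functional parts of the design.

The payload is the N-terminal WD40 domain (residues 1-327) of the Schizosaccharomyces pombe coatomer α subunit (α-COPI), inserted by ligation-independent cloning and annotated as a COPA_SCHPO fragment. It is transcribed from the human CMV immediate-early enhancer/promoter and terminated by the bovine growth hormone polyadenylation signal. A T7 promoter lies just upstream of the coding region. The protein carries a C-terminal strep tag, which is suited to affinity purification or detection, although the tag is not separately annotated in the feature table. The insert carries the Arg57Ala substitution that names the construct, plus five lysine substitutions (Leu181Lys, Leu185Lys, Ile192Lys, Leu196Lys, Phe197Lys) whose purpose the record does not state. Coatomer recognises dilysine motifs on cargo undergoing retrograde Golgi-to-ER transport. The associated publication concerns binding and release of host coatomer by a SARS-CoV-2 spike motif, so this plasmid evidently provides a mutant WD40 domain for testing the contribution of Arg57 to that interaction.
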