Features (pLannotate 1.2.2; 20 found; start..end, strand, type, name):
     28..80      -  misc_feature   bom (fragment): basis of mobility region from pBR322
    235..614     +  enhancer       CMV enhancer: human cytomegalovirus immediate early enhancer
    615..818     +  promoter       CMV promoter: human cytomegalovirus (CMV) immediate early promoter
    814..847     +  LTR            5' LTR (truncated) (fragment): truncated 5' long terminal repeat (LTR) from HIV-1
    863..881     +  promoter       T7 promoter: promoter for bacteriophage T7 RNA polymerase
    964..1944    +  CDS            COPA_SCHPO (fragment): Experimental evidence at protein level: Swiss-Prot protein existence level 1. The coatomer is a cytosolic protein complex that binds to dilysine motifs and reversibly associates with Golgi non-clathrin- coated vesicles, which further mediate biosynthetic protein transport from the ER, via the Golgi up to the trans Golgi network. Coatomer complex is required for budding from Golgi membranes, and is essential for the retrograde Golgi-to-ER transport of dilysine-tagged proteins (By similarity). From Schizosaccharomyces pombe (strain 972 / ATCC 24843) (Fission yeast).
   2015..2239    +  polyA_signal   bGH poly(A) signal: bovine growth hormone polyadenylation signal
   2243..2264    +  promoter       SV40 promoter (fragment): SV40 enhancer and early promoter
   2285..2713    +  rep_origin     f1 ori (sequence partly withheld): f1 bacteriophage origin of replication; arrow indicates direction of (+) strand synthesis
   2727..3056    +  promoter       SV40 promoter: SV40 enhancer and early promoter
   3123..3914    +  CDS            neo: KKA2_KLEPN - Also known as kan, nptII. Experimental evidence at protein level: Swiss-Prot protein existence level 1. Resistance to kanamycin, neomycin, paromomycin, ribostamycin, butirosin and gentamicin B. From Klebsiella pneumoniae.
   3938..4096    +  CDS            ble (fragment): BLE_KLEPN - Experimental evidence at protein level: Swiss-Prot protein existence level 1. Binding protein with a strong affinity to the bleomycin family of antibiotics. Binds to CL990; an antimitotic-antibiotic compound. From Klebsiella pneumoniae.
   4091..4212    +  polyA_signal   SV40 poly(A) signal: SV40 polyadenylation signal
   4285..4301    -  protein_bind   lac operator: The lac repressor binds to the lac operator to inhibit transcription in E. coli. This inhibition can be relieved by adding lactose or isopropyl-β-D-thiogalactopyranoside (IPTG). lac repressor encoded by lacI
   4309..4339    -  promoter       lac promoter: promoter for the E. coli lac operon
   4354..4375    -  protein_bind   CAP binding site: CAP binding activates transcription in the presence of cAMP. E. coli catabolite activator protein
   4388..4480    -  CDS            lacI (fragment): lac repressor; lacI; The lac repressor binds to the lac operator to inhibit transcription in E. coli. This inhibition can be relieved by adding lactose or isopropyl-β-D-thiogalactopyranoside (IPTG).
   4663..5251    -  rep_origin     ori: high-copy-number ColE1/pMB1/pBR322/pUC origin of replication
   5422..6282    -  CDS            AmpR: β-lactamase; bla; confers resistance to ampicillin, carbenicillin, and related antibiotics
   6283..6387    -  promoter       AmpR promoter: bla
>Addgene plasmid #180759 | pcDNA3.1-α-COPI-WD40-Arg57Ala | addgene full sequence | sequence record 356141 | Addgene NGS Result
GACGGATCGGGAGATCTCCCGATCCCCTATGGTGCACTCTCAGTACAATCTGCTCTGATGCCGCATAGTT
AAGCCAGTATCTGCTCCCTGCTTGTGTGTTGGAGGTCGCTGAGTAGTGCGCGAGCAAAATTTAAGCTACA
ACAAGGCAAGGCTTGACCGACAATTGCATGAAGAATCTGCTTAGGGTTAGGCGTTTTGCGCTGCTTCGCG
ATGTACGGGCCAGATATACGCGTTGACATTGATTATTGACTAGTTATTAATAGTAATCAATTACGGGGTC
ATTAGTTCATAGCCCATATATGGAGTTCCGCGTTACATAACTTACGGTAAATGGCCCGCCTGGCTGACCG
CCCAACGACCCCCGCCCATTGACGTCAATAATGACGTATGTTCCCATAGTAACGCCAATAGGGACTTTCC
ATTGACGTCAATGGGTGGAGTATTTACGGTAAACTGCCCACTTGGCAGTACATCAAGTGTATCATATGCC
AAGTACGCCCCCTATTGACGTCAATGACGGTAAATGGCCCGCCTGGCATTATGCCCAGTACATGACCTTA
TGGGACTTTCCTACTTGGCAGTACATCTACGTATTAGTCATCGCTATTACCATGGTGATGCGGTTTTGGC
AGTACATCAATGGGCGTGGATAGCGGTTTGACTCACGGGGATTTCCAAGTCTCCACCCCATTGACGTCAA
TGGGAGTTTGTTTTGGCACCAAAATCAACGGGACTTTCCAAAATGTCGTAACAACTCCGCCCCATTGACG
CAAATGGGCGGTAGGCGTGTACGGTGGGAGGTCTATATAAGCAGAGCTCTCTGGCTAACTAGAGAACCCA
CTGCTTACTGGCTTATCGAAATTAATACGACTCACTATAGGGAGACCCAAGCTGGCTAGCGTTTAAACTT
AAGCTTGGTACCGAGCTCGGATCCACTAGTCCAGTGTGGTGGAATTCGCCACCATGGAGATGCTGACCAA
GTTCGAGAGCAGGAGCAGCAGGGCCAAGGGCGTGGCTTTCCACCCTACCCAGCCTTGGATTCTGACCAGC
CTGCACAACGGCAGGATCCAGCTGTGGGACTACAGGATGGGCACCCTGCTGGACAGGTTCGACGGCCACG
ACGGCCCCGTGGCGGGCATCGCCTTCCACCCCACCCAGCCCCTGTTCGTGAGCGGCGGCGACGACTACAA
GGTGAACGTGTGGAACTACAAGAGCAGGAAGCTGCTGTTCAGCCTGTGCGGCCACATGGACTATGTGAGA
GTGTGCACCTTCCACCACGAGTACCCCTGGATCCTGAGCTGCAGCGACGACCAGACCATCAGGATCTGGA
ACTGGCAGAGCAGGAACTGCATCGCCATCCTGACCGGCCACAGCCACTACGTGATGTGCGCTGCCTTTCA
CCCCAGCGAGGACCTGATCGTGAGCGCCAGCCTGGACCAGACCGTGAGGGTGTGGGACATCAGCGGCCTG
AGGATGAAGAACGCCGCCCCTGTGAGCATGAGCAAGGAGGACCAGAAGGCCCAGGCCCACAACAGCAAGA
GCAACGACAAGAAGGGCAGCACCGACGCCATCGTGAAGTTCGTGCTGGAGGGCCACGACAGGGGCGTGAA
CTGGTGTGCCTTCCATCCCACCCTGCCCCTGATCCTGAGCGCCGGCGACGACAGGCTGGTGAAGCTGTGG
AGGATGACCGCCAGCAAGGCCTGGGAGGTGGACACCTGCAGGGGCCACTTCAACAACGTGAGCTGCTGCC
TGTTCCACCCCCACCAGGAGCTGATTCTGTCCGCCAGCGAGGACAAGACCATCAGAGTGTGGGACCTGAA
CAGGAGGACCGCCGTGCAGACCTTCAGGAGGGACAACGACAGGTTCTGGTTCATCACCGTGCACCCCAAG
CTGAACCTGTTCGCCGCTGCCCACGACAGCGGCGTGATGGTGTTCAAGCTGGAGAGCGCCTGGAGCCACC
CCCAGTTCGAGAAGTAATCTAGAGGGCCCGTTTAAACCCGCTGATCAGCCTCGACTGTGCCTTCTAGTTG
CCAGCCATCTGTTGTTTGCCCCTCCCCCGTGCCTTCCTTGACCCTGGAAGGTGCCACTCCCACTGTCCTT
TCCTAATAAAATGAGGAAATTGCATCGCATTGTCTGAGTAGGTGTCATTCTATTCTGGGGGGTGGGGTGG
GGCAGGACAGCAAGGGGGAGGATTGGGAAGACAATAGCAGGCATGCTGGGGATGCGGTGGGCTCTATGGC
TTCTGAGGCGGAAAGAACCAGCTGGGGCTCTAGGGGGTATCCCC
[124 nt withheld, positions 2285-2408]
C
[91 nt withheld, positions 2410-2500]
A
[49 nt withheld, positions 2502-2550]
CCTTTGACGTTGGAGTCCACGTTCTTT
[37 nt withheld, positions 2578-2614]
ACCCTATCTCGGTCTATTCTTTTGATTTATAAGGGATTTTGCCGATTTCGGCCTATTGGTTAAAAAATGA
GCTGATTTAACAAAAATTTAACGCGAATTAATTCTGTGGAATGTGTGTCAGTTAGGGTGTGGAAAGTCCC
CAGGCTCCCCAGCAGGCAGAAGTATGCAAAGCATGCATCTCAATTAGTCAGCAACCAGGTGTGGAAAGTC
CCCAGGCTCCCCAGCAGGCAGAAGTATGCAAAGCATGCATCTCAATTAGTCAGCAACCATAGTCCCGCCC
CTAACTCCGCCCATCCCGCCCCTAACTCCGCCCAGTTCCGCCCATTCTCCGCCCCATGGCTGACTAATTT
TTTTTATTTATGCAGAGGCCGAGGCCGCCTCTGCCTCTGAGCTATTCCAGAAGTAGTGAGGAGGCTTTTT
TGGAGGCCTAGGCTTTTGCAAAAAGCTCCCGGGAGCTTGTATATCCATTTTCGGATCTGATCAAGAGACA
GGATGAGGATCGTTTCGCATGATTGAACAAGATGGATTGCACGCAGGTTCTCCGGCCGCTTGGGTGGAGA
GGCTATTCGGCTATGACTGGGCACAACAGACAATCGGCTGCTCTGATGCCGCCGTGTTCCGGCTGTCAGC
GCAGGGGCGCCCGGTTCTTTTTGTCAAGACCGACCTGTCCGGTGCCCTGAATGAACTGCAGGACGAGGCA
GCGCGGCTATCGTGGCTGGCCACGACGGGCGTTCCTTGCGCAGCTGTGCTCGACGTTGTCACTGAAGCGG
GAAGGGACTGGCTGCTATTGGGCGAAGTGCCGGGGCAGGATCTCCTGTCATCTCACCTTGCTCCTGCCGA
GAAAGTATCCATCATGGCTGATGCAATGCGGCGGCTGCATACGCTTGATCCGGCTACCTGCCCATTCGAC
CACCAAGCGAAACATCGCATCGAGCGAGCACGTACTCGGATGGAAGCCGGTCTTGTCGATCAGGATGATC
TGGACGAAGAGCATCAGGGGCTCGCGCCAGCCGAACTGTTCGCCAGGCTCAAGGCGCGCATGCCCGACGG
CGAGGATCTCGTCGTGACCCATGGCGATGCCTGCTTGCCGAATATCATGGTGGAAAATGGCCGCTTTTCT
GGATTCATCGACTGTGGCCGGCTGGGTGTGGCGGACCGCTATCAGGACATAGCGTTGGCTACCCGTGATA
TTGCTGAAGAGCTTGGCGGCGAATGGGCTGACCGCTTCCTCGTGCTTTACGGTATCGCCGCTCCCGATTC
GCAGCGCATCGCCTTCTATCGCCTTCTTGACGAGTTCTTCTGAGCGGGACTCTGGGGTTCGAAATGACCG
ACCAAGCGACGCCCAACCTGCCATCACGAGATTTCGATTCCACCGCCGCCTTCTATGAAAGGTTGGGCTT
CGGAATCGTTTTCCGGGACGCCGGCTGGATGATCCTCCAGCGCGGGGATCTCATGCTGGAGTTCTTCGCC
CACCCCAACTTGTTTATTGCAGCTTATAATGGTTACAAATAAAGCAATAGCATCACAAATTTCACAAATA
AAGCATTTTTTTCACTGCATTCTAGTTGTGGTTTGTCCAAACTCATCAATGTATCTTATCATGTCTGTAT
ACCGTCGACCTCTAGCTAGAGCTTGGCGTAATCATGGTCATAGCTGTTTCCTGTGTGAAATTGTTATCCG
CTCACAATTCCACACAACATACGAGCCGGAAGCATAAAGTGTAAAGCCTGGGGTGCCTAATGAGTGAGCT
AACTCACATTAATTGCGTTGCGCTCACTGCCCGCTTTCCAGTCGGGAAACCTGTCGTGCCAGCTGCATTA
ATGAATCGGCCAACGCGCGGGGAGAGGCGGTTTGCGTATTGGGCGCTCTTCCGCTTCCTCGCTCACTGAC
TCGCTGCGCTCGGTCGTTCGGCTGCGGCGAGCGGTATCAGCTCACTCAAAGGCGGTAATACGGTTATCCA
CAGAATCAGGGGATAACGCAGGAAAGAACATGTGAGCAAAAGGCCAGCAAAAGGCCAGGAACCGTAAAAA
GGCCGCGTTGCTGGCGTTTTTCCATAGGCTCCGCCCCCCTGACGAGCATCACAAAAATCGACGCTCAAGT
CAGAGGTGGCGAAACCCGACAGGACTATAAAGATACCAGGCGTTTCCCCCTGGAAGCTCCCTCGTGCGCT
CTCCTGTTCCGACCCTGCCGCTTACCGGATACCTGTCCGCCTTTCTCCCTTCGGGAAGCGTGGCGCTTTC
TCATAGCTCACGCTGTAGGTATCTCAGTTCGGTGTAGGTCGTTCGCTCCAAGCTGGGCTGTGTGCACGAA
CCCCCCGTTCAGCCCGACCGCTGCGCCTTATCCGGTAACTATCGTCTTGAGTCCAACCCGGTAAGACACG
ACTTATCGCCACTGGCAGCAGCCACTGGTAACAGGATTAGCAGAGCGAGGTATGTAGGCGGTGCTACAGA
GTTCTTGAAGTGGTGGCCTAACTACGGCTACACTAGAAGAACAGTATTTGGTATCTGCGCTCTGCTGAAG
CCAGTTACCTTCGGAAAAAGAGTTGGTAGCTCTTGATCCGGCAAACAAACCACCGCTGGTAGCGGTGGTT
TTTTTGTTTGCAAGCAGCAGATTACGCGCAGAAAAAAAGGATCTCAAGAAGATCCTTTGATCTTTTCTAC
GGGGTCTGACGCTCAGTGGAACGAAAACTCACGTTAAGGGATTTTGGTCATGAGATTATCAAAAAGGATC
TTCACCTAGATCCTTTTAAATTAAAAATGAAGTTTTAAATCAATCTAAAGTATATATGAGTAAACTTGGT
CTGACAGTTACCAATGCTTAATCAGTGAGGCACCTATCTCAGCGATCTGTCTATTTCGTTCATCCATAGT
TGCCTGACTCCCCGTCGTGTAGATAACTACGATACGGGAGGGCTTACCATCTGGCCCCAGTGCTGCAATG
ATACCGCGAGACCCACGCTCACCGGCTCCAGATTTATCAGCAATAAACCAGCCAGCCGGAAGGGCCGAGC
GCAGAAGTGGTCCTGCAACTTTATCCGCCTCCATCCAGTCTATTAATTGTTGCCGGGAAGCTAGAGTAAG
TAGTTCGCCAGTTAATAGTTTGCGCAACGTTGTTGCCATTGCTACAGGCATCGTGGTGTCACGCTCGTCG
TTTGGTATGGCTTCATTCAGCTCCGGTTCCCAACGATCAAGGCGAGTTACATGATCCCCCATGTTGTGCA
AAAAAGCGGTTAGCTCCTTCGGTCCTCCGATCGTTGTCAGAAGTAAGTTGGCCGCAGTGTTATCACTCAT
GGTTATGGCAGCACTGCATAATTCTCTTACTGTCATGCCATCCGTAAGATGCTTTTCTGTGACTGGTGAG
TACTCAACCAAGTCATTCTGAGAATAGTGTATGCGGCGACCGAGTTGCTCTTGCCCGGCGTCAATACGGG
ATAATACCGCGCCACATAGCAGAACTTTAAAAGTGCTCATCATTGGAAAACGTTCTTCGGGGCGAAAACT
CTCAAGGATCTTACCGCTGTTGAGATCCAGTTCGATGTAACCCACTCGTGCACCCAACTGATCTTCAGCA
TCTTTTACTTTCACCAGCGTTTCTGGGTGAGCAAAAACAGGAAGGCAAAATGCCGCAAAAAAGGGAATAA
GGGCGACACGGAAATGTTGAATACTCATACTCTTCCTTTTTCAATATTATTGAAGCATTTATCAGGGTTA
TTGTCTCATGAGCGGATACATATTTGAATGTATTTAGAAAAATAAACAAATAGGGGTTCCGCGCACATTT
CCCCGAAAAGTGCCACCTGACGTC
